Addgene plasmid #8453: pLKO.1 puro
Purpose: (Empty Backbone) 3rd gen lentiviral backbone for cloning and expression of new shRNA sequences. Uses puromycin for selection.
Depositing lab: Bob Weinberg. Depositing organization: Whitehead Institute for Biomedical Research. Publication: Lentivirus-delivered stable gene silencing by RNAi in primary cells. Stewart SA, Dykxhoorn DM, Palliser D, Mizuno H, Yu EY, An DS, Sabatini DM, Chen IS, Hahn WC, Sharp PA, Weinberg RA, Novina CD. RNA 2003 Apr;9(4):493-501. 10.1261/rna.2192803 PubMed 12649500.
Backbone
  Vector backbone: pLKO.1
  Backbone size (bp): 7032
  Vector type: Mammalian Expression, Lentiviral, RNAi
  Selectable markers: Puromycin
Growth in bacteria
  Bacterial resistance: Ampicillin, 100 μg/mL
  Growth temperature: 37°C
  Growth strain: NEB Stable
  Copy number: High Copy
Gene/Insert
  Gene/Insert name: None (alt name: LKO.1)
  Cloning method: Restriction Enzyme; 5′ cloning site AgeI (not destroyed); 3′ cloning site EcoRI (not destroyed)
  Sequencing primers: 5′ LKO.1 5'
Terms and licenses: Academic/Nonprofit Terms; Industry Terms: Not Available to Industry
Depositor comments: Empty lentiviral vector for siRNA expression; replaces Lentihair; see author's map. The 293T cell line can be obtained from the Weinberg lab or GenHunter http://genhunter.com/products/aptag-3/index.html Note that Addgene's quality control sequence shows that there are about 25 nucleotides between the AgeI and EcoRI sites (the depositor sequences is not as accurate in this region). For packaging, please use pCMV-dR8.2 dvpr (Addgene plasmid #8455) and pCMV-VSVG (Addgene plasmid #8454). For the official vector of The RNAi Consortium and a plasmid map, please see plasmid #10878.
How to cite: pLKO.1 puro was a gift from Bob Weinberg (Addgene plasmid # 8453 ; http://n2t.net/addgene:8453 ; RRID:Addgene_8453)
