[The description below was written by a language model from this plasmid's Addgene catalogue record and pLannotate feature annotations shown in this document.]
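Description:
pLKO.1 puro is an empty third-generation lentiviral backbone for cloning and expressing short hairpin RNAs in mammalian cells. It carries no insert: hairpin-encoding oligonucleotides are placed between AgeI and EcoRI sites, both of which are retained, immediately downstream of the human U6 promoter, an RNA polymerase III promoter suited to short structured transcripts. In bacteria the plasmid replicates from a high-copy ColE1/pUC-type origin and is selected through the AmpR β-lactamase gene. An f1 origin, an SV40 origin and poly(A) signal, T7 and T3 promoters, and lac-derived remnants are also present in the plasmid backbone.

The viral portion begins with an RSV promoter fused to a truncated HIV-1 5' LTR, which makes genomic RNA transcription in packaging cells independent of Tat. This is followed by the Ψ packaging signal with a partial gag sequence, and by the Rev response element for nuclear export of the unspliced genome. Next come the U6 cassette, the cPPT/CTS element that aids nuclear import, and an hPGK promoter driving puromycin N-acetyltransferase. A self-inactivating ΔU3 3' LTR closes the unit, so the integrated provirus lacks LTR promoter activity. All structural and enzymatic viral functions must be provided in trans by separate packaging and VSV-G envelope plasmids. Transduced cells are selected with puromycin to obtain stable gene knockdown, including in primary cells.

Two sequence records are annotated (7,050 and 7,032 nt) with the same features in the same order. They differ mainly between the U6 promoter and the cPPT. This fits the depositor's note that the sequenced version has about 25 nucleotides between AgeI and EcoRI and is the more accurate one there.
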