Features (pLannotate 1.2.2; 25 found; start..end, strand, type, name):
      1..511     +  promoter       hPGK promoter: human phosphoglycerate kinase 1 promoter
    533..1132    +  CDS            PuroR: puromycin N-acetyltransferase; pac from Streptomyces alboniger; confers resistance to puromycin
   1175..1258    +  CDS            nef (fragment): NEF_HV1Z2 - Experimental evidence at protein level: Swiss-Prot protein existence level 1. Extracellular Nef protein targets CD4(+) T-lymphocytes for apoptosis by interacting with CXCR4 surface receptors. From Human immunodeficiency virus type 1 group M subtype D (isolate Z2/CDC-Z34) (HIV-1).
   1260..1493    +  LTR            3' LTR (ΔU3): self-inactivating 3' long terminal repeat (LTR) from HIV-1
   1565..1686    +  polyA_signal   SV40 poly(A) signal: SV40 polyadenylation signal
   1726..1861    +  rep_origin     SV40 ori: SV40 origin of replication
   1882..1900    -  promoter       T7 promoter: promoter for bacteriophage T7 RNA polymerase
   1908..2063    +  CDS            lacZα (fragment): LacZα fragment of β-galactosidase; lacZ fragment
   2068..2496    +  rep_origin     f1 ori (sequence partly withheld): f1 bacteriophage origin of replication; arrow indicates direction of (+) strand synthesis
   2549..2653    +  promoter       AmpR promoter: bla
   2654..3514    +  CDS            AmpR: β-lactamase; bla; confers resistance to ampicillin, carbenicillin, and related antibiotics
   3685..4273    +  rep_origin     ori: high-copy-number ColE1/pMB1/pBR322/pUC origin of replication
   4456..4548    +  CDS            lacI (fragment): lac repressor; lacI; The lac repressor binds to the lac operator to inhibit transcription in E. coli. This inhibition can be relieved by adding lactose or isopropyl-β-D-thiogalactopyranoside (IPTG).
   4561..4582    +  protein_bind   CAP binding site: CAP binding activates transcription in the presence of cAMP. E. coli catabolite activator protein
   4597..4627    +  promoter       lac promoter: promoter for the E. coli lac operon
   4635..4651    +  protein_bind   lac operator: The lac repressor binds to the lac operator to inhibit transcription in E. coli. This inhibition can be relieved by adding lactose or isopropyl-β-D-thiogalactopyranoside (IPTG). lac repressor encoded by lacI
   4696..4714    +  promoter       T3 promoter: promoter for bacteriophage T3 RNA polymerase
   4742..4968    +  promoter       RSV promoter: Rous sarcoma virus enhancer/promoter
   4969..5149    +  LTR            5' LTR (truncated): truncated 5' long terminal repeat (LTR) from HIV-1
   5196..5321    +  misc_feature   HIV-1 Ψ: packaging signal of human immunodeficiency virus type 1
   5305..5668    +  CDS            HIV-1 gag (fragment): gag protein from human immunodeficiency virus 1; gag
   5814..6047    +  misc_feature   RRE: The Rev response element (RRE) of HIV-1 allows for Rev-dependent mRNA export from the nucleus to the cytoplasm.
   6424..6524    +  CDS            Rev (fragment): human immunodeficiency virus 1 (HIV-1) Rev protein; rev; enhances nuclear export of unspliced and incompletely spliced viral mRNAs
   6574..6814    +  promoter       U6 promoter: RNA polymerase III promoter for human U6 snRNA
   6885..7002    +  misc_feature   cPPT/CTS: central polypurine tract and central termination sequence of HIV-1
>Addgene plasmid #8453 | pLKO.1 puro | addgene full sequence | sequence record 237918 | Addgene NGS Result
GGGGTTGGGGTTGCGCCTTTTCCAAGGCAGCCCTGGGTTTGCGCAGGGACGCGGCTGCTCTGGGCGTGGT
TCCGGGAAACGCAGCGGCGCCGACCCTGGGTCTCGCACATTCTTCACGTCCGTTCGCAGCGTCACCCGGA
TCTTCGCCGCTACCCTTGTGGGCCCCCCGGCGACGCTTCCTGCTCCGCCCCTAAGTCGGGAAGGTTCCTT
GCGGTTCGCGGCGTGCCGGACGTGACAAACGGAAGCCGCACGTCTCACTAGTACCCTCGCAGACGGACAG
CGCCAGGGAGCAATGGCAGCGCGCCGACCGCGATGGGCTGTGGCCAATAGCGGCTGCTCAGCAGGGCGCG
CCGAGAGCAGCGGCCGGGAAGGGGCGGTGCGGGAGGCGGGGTGTGGGGCGGTAGTGTGGGCCCTGTTCCT
GCCCGCGCGGTGTTCCGCATTCTGCAAGCCTCCGGAGCGCACGTCGGCAGTCGGCTCCCTCGTTGACCGA
ATCACCGACCTCTCTCCCCAGGGGGATCCACCGGAGCTTACCATGACCGAGTACAAGCCCACGGTGCGCC
TCGCCACCCGCGACGACGTCCCCAGGGCCGTACGCACCCTCGCCGCCGCGTTCGCCGACTACCCCGCCAC
GCGCCACACCGTCGATCCGGACCGCCACATCGAGCGGGTCACCGAGCTGCAAGAACTCTTCCTCACGCGC
GTCGGGCTCGACATCGGCAAGGTGTGGGTCGCGGACGACGGCGCCGCGGTGGCGGTCTGGACCACGCCGG
AGAGCGTCGAAGCGGGGGCGGTGTTCGCCGAGATCGGCCCGCGCATGGCCGAGTTGAGCGGTTCCCGGCT
GGCCGCGCAGCAACAGATGGAAGGCCTCCTGGCGCCGCACCGGCCCAAGGAGCCCGCGTGGTTCCTGGCC
ACCGTCGGCGTCTCGCCCGACCACCAGGGCAAGGGTCTGGGCAGCGCCGTCGTGCTCCCCGGAGTGGAGG
CGGCCGAGCGCGCCGGGGTGCCCGCCTTCCTGGAGACCTCCGCGCCCCGCAACCTCCCCTTCTACGAGCG
GCTCGGCTTCACCGTCACCGCCGACGTCGAGGTGCCCGAAGGACCGCGCACCTGGTGCATGACCCGCAAG
CCCGGTGCCTGACGCCCGCCCCACGACCCGCAGCGCCCGACCGAAAGGAGCGCACGACCCCATGCATCGG
TACCTTTAAGACCAATGACTTACAAGGCAGCTGTAGATCTTAGCCACTTTTTAAAAGAAAAGGGGGGACT
GGAAGGGCTAATTCACTCCCAACGAAGACAAGATCTGCTTTTTGCTTGTACTGGGTCTCTCTGGTTAGAC
CAGATCTGAGCCTGGGAGCTCTCTGGCTAACTAGGGAACCCACTGCTTAAGCCTCAATAAAGCTTGCCTT
GAGTGCTTCAAGTAGTGTGTGCCCGTCTGTTGTGTGACTCTGGTAACTAGAGATCCCTCAGACCCTTTTA
GTCAGTGTGGAAAATCTCTAGCAGTAGTAGTTCATGTCATCTTATTATTCAGTATTTATAACTTGCAAAG
AAATGAATATCAGAGAGTGAGAGGAACTTGTTTATTGCAGCTTATAATGGTTACAAATAAAGCAATAGCA
TCACAAATTTCACAAATAAAGCATTTTTTTCACTGCATTCTAGTTGTGGTTTGTCCAAACTCATCAATGT
ATCTTATCATGTCTGGCTCTAGCTATCCCGCCCCTAACTCCGCCCATCCCGCCCCTAACTCCGCCCAGTT
CCGCCCATTCTCCGCCCCATGGCTGACTAATTTTTTTTATTTATGCAGAGGCCGAGGCCGCCTCGGCCTC
TGAGCTATTCCAGAAGTAGTGAGGAGGCTTTTTTGGAGGCCTAGGGACGTACCCAATTCGCCCTATAGTG
AGTCGTATTACGCGCGCTCACTGGCCGTCGTTTTACAACGTCGTGACTGGGAAAACCCTGGCGTTACCCA
ACTTAATCGCCTTGCAGCACATCCCCCTTTCGCCAGCTGGCGTAATAGCGAAGAGGCCCGCACCGATCGC
CCTTCCCAACAGTTGCGCAGCCTGAATGGCGAATGGG
[124 nt withheld, positions 2068-2191]
C
[91 nt withheld, positions 2193-2283]
A
[49 nt withheld, positions 2285-2333]
CCTTTGACGTTGGAGTCCACGTTCTTT
[37 nt withheld, positions 2361-2397]
ACCCTATCTCGGTCTATTCTTTTGATTTATAAGGGATTTTGCCGATTTCGGCCTATTGGTTAAAAAATGA
GCTGATTTAACAAAAATTTAACGCGAATTTTAACAAAATATTAACGCTTACAATTTAGGTGGCACTTTTC
GGGGAAATGTGCGCGGAACCCCTATTTGTTTATTTTTCTAAATACATTCAAATATGTATCCGCTCATGAG
ACAATAACCCTGATAAATGCTTCAATAATATTGAAAAAGGAAGAGTATGAGTATTCAACATTTCCGTGTC
GCCCTTATTCCCTTTTTTGCGGCATTTTGCCTTCCTGTTTTTGCTCACCCAGAAACGCTGGTGAAAGTAA
AAGATGCTGAAGATCAGTTGGGTGCACGAGTGGGTTACATCGAACTGGATCTCAACAGCGGTAAGATCCT
TGAGAGTTTTCGCCCCGAAGAACGTTTTCCAATGATGAGCACTTTTAAAGTTCTGCTATGTGGCGCGGTA
TTATCCCGTATTGACGCCGGGCAAGAGCAACTCGGTCGCCGCATACACTATTCTCAGAATGACTTGGTTG
AGTACTCACCAGTCACAGAAAAGCATCTTACGGATGGCATGACAGTAAGAGAATTATGCAGTGCTGCCAT
AACCATGAGTGATAACACTGCGGCCAACTTACTTCTGACAACGATCGGAGGACCGAAGGAGCTAACCGCT
TTTTTGCACAACATGGGGGATCATGTAACTCGCCTTGATCGTTGGGAACCGGAGCTGAATGAAGCCATAC
CAAACGACGAGCGTGACACCACGATGCCTGTAGCAATGGCAACAACGTTGCGCAAACTATTAACTGGCGA
ACTACTTACTCTAGCTTCCCGGCAACAATTAATAGACTGGATGGAGGCGGATAAAGTTGCAGGACCACTT
CTGCGCTCGGCCCTTCCGGCTGGCTGGTTTATTGCTGATAAATCTGGAGCCGGTGAGCGTGGGTCTCGCG
GTATCATTGCAGCACTGGGGCCAGATGGTAAGCCCTCCCGTATCGTAGTTATCTACACGACGGGGAGTCA
GGCAACTATGGATGAACGAAATAGACAGATCGCTGAGATAGGTGCCTCACTGATTAAGCATTGGTAACTG
TCAGACCAAGTTTACTCATATATACTTTAGATTGATTTAAAACTTCATTTTTAATTTAAAAGGATCTAGG
TGAAGATCCTTTTTGATAATCTCATGACCAAAATCCCTTAACGTGAGTTTTCGTTCCACTGAGCGTCAGA
CCCCGTAGAAAAGATCAAAGGATCTTCTTGAGATCCTTTTTTTCTGCGCGTAATCTGCTGCTTGCAAACA
AAAAAACCACCGCTACCAGCGGTGGTTTGTTTGCCGGATCAAGAGCTACCAACTCTTTTTCCGAAGGTAA
CTGGCTTCAGCAGAGCGCAGATACCAAATACTGTTCTTCTAGTGTAGCCGTAGTTAGGCCACCACTTCAA
GAACTCTGTAGCACCGCCTACATACCTCGCTCTGCTAATCCTGTTACCAGTGGCTGCTGCCAGTGGCGAT
AAGTCGTGTCTTACCGGGTTGGACTCAAGACGATAGTTACCGGATAAGGCGCAGCGGTCGGGCTGAACGG
GGGGTTCGTGCACACAGCCCAGCTTGGAGCGAACGACCTACACCGAACTGAGATACCTACAGCGTGAGCT
ATGAGAAAGCGCCACGCTTCCCGAAGGGAGAAAGGCGGACAGGTATCCGGTAAGCGGCAGGGTCGGAACA
GGAGAGCGCACGAGGGAGCTTCCAGGGGGAAACGCCTGGTATCTTTATAGTCCTGTCGGGTTTCGCCACC
TCTGACTTGAGCGTCGATTTTTGTGATGCTCGTCAGGGGGGCGGAGCCTATGGAAAAACGCCAGCAACGC
GGCCTTTTTACGGTTCCTGGCCTTTTGCTGGCCTTTTGCTCACATGTTCTTTCCTGCGTTATCCCCTGAT
TCTGTGGATAACCGTATTACCGCCTTTGAGTGAGCTGATACCGCTCGCCGCAGCCGAACGACCGAGCGCA
GCGAGTCAGTGAGCGAGGAAGCGGAAGAGCGCCCAATACGCAAACCGCCTCTCCCCGCGCGTTGGCCGAT
TCATTAATGCAGCTGGCACGACAGGTTTCCCGACTGGAAAGCGGGCAGTGAGCGCAACGCAATTAATGTG
AGTTAGCTCACTCATTAGGCACCCCAGGCTTTACACTTTATGCTTCCGGCTCGTATGTTGTGTGGAATTG
TGAGCGGATAACAATTTCACACAGGAAACAGCTATGACCATGATTACGCCAAGCGCGCAATTAACCCTCA
CTAAAGGGAACAAAAGCTGGAGCTGCAAGCTTAATGTAGTCTTATGCAATACTCTTGTAGTCTTGCAACA
TGGTAACGATGAGTTAGCAACATGCCTTACAAGGAGAGAAAAAGCACCGTGCATGCCGATTGGTGGAAGT
AAGGTGGTACGATCGTGCCTTATTAGGAAGGCAACAGACGGGTCTGACATGGATTGGACGAACCACTGAA
TTGCCGCATTGCAGAGATATTGTATTTAAGTGCCTAGCTCGATACATAAACGGGTCTCTCTGGTTAGACC
AGATCTGAGCCTGGGAGCTCTCTGGCTAACTAGGGAACCCACTGCTTAAGCCTCAATAAAGCTTGCCTTG
AGTGCTTCAAGTAGTGTGTGCCCGTCTGTTGTGTGACTCTGGTAACTAGAGATCCCTCAGACCCTTTTAG
TCAGTGTGGAAAATCTCTAGCAGTGGCGCCCGAACAGGGACTTGAAAGCGAAAGGGAAACCAGAGGAGCT
CTCTCGACGCAGGACTCGGCTTGCTGAAGCGCGCACGGCAAGAGGCGAGGGGCGGCGACTGGTGAGTACG
CCAAAAATTTTGACTAGCGGAGGCTAGAAGGAGAGAGATGGGTGCGAGAGCGTCAGTATTAAGCGGGGGA
GAATTAGATCGCGATGGGAAAAAATTCGGTTAAGGCCAGGGGGAAAGAAAAAATATAAATTAAAACATAT
AGTATGGGCAAGCAGGGAGCTAGAACGATTCGCAGTTAATCCTGGCCTGTTAGAAACATCAGAAGGCTGT
AGACAAATACTGGGACAGCTACAACCATCCCTTCAGACAGGATCAGAAGAACTTAGATCATTATATAATA
CAGTAGCAACCCTCTATTGTGTGCATCAAAGGATAGAGATAAAAGACACCAAGGAAGCTTTAGACAAGAT
AGAGGAAGAGCAAAACAAAAGTAAGACCACCGCACAGCAAGCGGCCGCTGATCTTCAGACCTGGAGGAGG
AGATATGAGGGACAATTGGAGAAGTGAATTATATAAATATAAAGTAGTAAAAATTGAACCATTAGGAGTA
GCACCCACCAAGGCAAAGAGAAGAGTGGTGCAGAGAGAAAAAAGAGCAGTGGGAATAGGAGCTTTGTTCC
TTGGGTTCTTGGGAGCAGCAGGAAGCACTATGGGCGCAGCGTCAATGACGCTGACGGTACAGGCCAGACA
ATTATTGTCTGGTATAGTGCAGCAGCAGAACAATTTGCTGAGGGCTATTGAGGCGCAACAGCATCTGTTG
CAACTCACAGTCTGGGGCATCAAGCAGCTCCAGGCAAGAATCCTGGCTGTGGAAAGATACCTAAAGGATC
AACAGCTCCTGGGGATTTGGGGTTGCTCTGGAAAACTCATTTGCACCACTGCTGTGCCTTGGAATGCTAG
TTGGAGTAATAAATCTCTGGAACAGATTTGGAATCACACGACCTGGATGGAGTGGGACAGAGAAATTAAC
AATTACACAAGCTTAATACACTCCTTAATTGAAGAATCGCAAAACCAGCAAGAAAAGAATGAACAAGAAT
TATTGGAATTAGATAAATGGGCAAGTTTGTGGAATTGGTTTAACATAACAAATTGGCTGTGGTATATAAA
ATTATTCATAATGATAGTAGGAGGCTTGGTAGGTTTAAGAATAGTTTTTGCTGTACTTTCTATAGTGAAT
AGAGTTAGGCAGGGATATTCACCATTATCGTTTCAGACCCACCTCCCAACCCCGAGGGGACCCGACAGGC
CCGAAGGAATAGAAGAAGAAGGTGGAGAGAGAGACAGAGACAGATCCATTCGATTAGTGAACGGATCTCG
ACGGTATCGATCACGAGACTAGCCTCGAGCGGCCGCCCCCTTCACCGAGGGCCTATTTCCCATGATTCCT
TCATATTTGCATATACGATACAAGGCTGTTAGAGAGATAATTGGAATTAATTTGACTGTAAACACAAAGA
TATTAGTACAAAATACGTGACGTAGAAAGTAATAATTTCTTGGGTAGTTTGCAGTTTTAAAATTATGTTT
TAAAATGGACTATCATATGCTTACCGTAACTTGAAAGTATTTCGATTTCTTGGCTTTATATATCTTGTGG
AAAGGACGAAACACCGGTCCGCAGGTATGCACGCGTGAATTCTCGACCTCGAGACAAATGGCAGTATTCA
TCCACAATTTTAAAAGAAAAGGGGGGATTGGGGGGTACAGTGCAGGGGAAAGAATAGTAGACATAATAGC
AACAGACATACAAACTAAAGAATTACAAAAACAAATTACAAAAATTCAAAATTTTCGGGTTTATTACAGG
GACAGCAGAGATCCACTTTGGCCGCGGCTCGAG
