Features (pLannotate 1.2.2; 25 found; start..end, strand, type, name):
    529..1128    +  CDS            PuroR: puromycin N-acetyltransferase; pac from Streptomyces alboniger; confers resistance to puromycin
   1171..1254    +  CDS            nef (fragment): NEF_HV1Z2 - Experimental evidence at protein level: Swiss-Prot protein existence level 1. Extracellular Nef protein targets CD4(+) T-lymphocytes for apoptosis by interacting with CXCR4 surface receptors. From Human immunodeficiency virus type 1 group M subtype D (isolate Z2/CDC-Z34) (HIV-1).
   1256..1489    +  LTR            3' LTR (ΔU3): self-inactivating 3' long terminal repeat (LTR) from HIV-1
   1561..1682    +  polyA_signal   SV40 poly(A) signal: SV40 polyadenylation signal
   1722..1857    +  rep_origin     SV40 ori: SV40 origin of replication
   1878..1896    -  promoter       T7 promoter: promoter for bacteriophage T7 RNA polymerase
   1904..2059    +  CDS            lacZα (fragment): LacZα fragment of β-galactosidase; lacZ fragment
   2064..2492    +  rep_origin     f1 ori (sequence partly withheld): f1 bacteriophage origin of replication; arrow indicates direction of (+) strand synthesis
   2545..2649    +  promoter       AmpR promoter: bla
   2650..3510    +  CDS            AmpR: β-lactamase; bla; confers resistance to ampicillin, carbenicillin, and related antibiotics
   3681..4269    +  rep_origin     ori: high-copy-number ColE1/pMB1/pBR322/pUC origin of replication
   4452..4544    +  CDS            lacI (fragment): lac repressor; lacI; The lac repressor binds to the lac operator to inhibit transcription in E. coli. This inhibition can be relieved by adding lactose or isopropyl-β-D-thiogalactopyranoside (IPTG).
   4557..4578    +  protein_bind   CAP binding site: CAP binding activates transcription in the presence of cAMP. E. coli catabolite activator protein
   4593..4623    +  promoter       lac promoter: promoter for the E. coli lac operon
   4631..4647    +  protein_bind   lac operator: The lac repressor binds to the lac operator to inhibit transcription in E. coli. This inhibition can be relieved by adding lactose or isopropyl-β-D-thiogalactopyranoside (IPTG). lac repressor encoded by lacI
   4692..4710    +  promoter       T3 promoter: promoter for bacteriophage T3 RNA polymerase
   4738..4964    +  promoter       RSV promoter: Rous sarcoma virus enhancer/promoter
   4965..5145    +  LTR            5' LTR (truncated): truncated 5' long terminal repeat (LTR) from HIV-1
   5192..5317    +  misc_feature   HIV-1 Ψ: packaging signal of human immunodeficiency virus type 1
   5301..5664    +  CDS            HIV-1 gag (fragment): gag protein from human immunodeficiency virus 1; gag
   5810..6043    +  misc_feature   RRE: The Rev response element (RRE) of HIV-1 allows for Rev-dependent mRNA export from the nucleus to the cytoplasm.
   6420..6520    +  CDS            Rev (fragment): human immunodeficiency virus 1 (HIV-1) Rev protein; rev; enhances nuclear export of unspliced and incompletely spliced viral mRNAs
   6570..6810    +  promoter       U6 promoter: RNA polymerase III promoter for human U6 snRNA
   6863..6980    +  misc_feature   cPPT/CTS: central polypurine tract and central termination sequence of HIV-1
   7029..507     +  promoter       hPGK promoter (across the origin): human phosphoglycerate kinase 1 promoter
>Addgene plasmid #8453 | pLKO.1 puro | analyzer sequence | sequence record 6699
TTGGGGTTGCGCCTTTTCCAAGGCAGCCCTGGGTTTGCGCAGGGACGCGGCTGCTCTGGGCGTGGTTCCG
GGAAACGCAGCGGCGCCGACCCTGGGTCTCGCACATTCTTCACGTCCGTTCGCAGCGTCACCCGGATCTT
CGCCGCTACCCTTGTGGGCCCCCCGGCGACGCTTCCTGCTCCGCCCCTAAGTCGGGAAGGTTCCTTGCGG
TTCGCGGCGTGCCGGACGTGACAAACGGAAGCCGCACGTCTCACTAGTACCCTCGCAGACGGACAGCGCC
AGGGAGCAATGGCAGCGCGCCGACCGCGATGGGCTGTGGCCAATAGCGGCTGCTCAGCAGGGCGCGCCGA
GAGCAGCGGCCGGGAAGGGGCGGTGCGGGAGGCGGGGTGTGGGGCGGTAGTGTGGGCCCTGTTCCTGCCC
GCGCGGTGTTCCGCATTCTGCAAGCCTCCGGAGCGCACGTCGGCAGTCGGCTCCCTCGTTGACCGAATCA
CCGACCTCTCTCCCCAGGGGGATCCACCGGAGCTTACCATGACCGAGTACAAGCCCACGGTGCGCCTCGC
CACCCGCGACGACGTCCCCAGGGCCGTACGCACCCTCGCCGCCGCGTTCGCCGACTACCCCGCCACGCGC
CACACCGTCGATCCGGACCGCCACATCGAGCGGGTCACCGAGCTGCAAGAACTCTTCCTCACGCGCGTCG
GGCTCGACATCGGCAAGGTGTGGGTCGCGGACGACGGCGCCGCGGTGGCGGTCTGGACCACGCCGGAGAG
CGTCGAAGCGGGGGCGGTGTTCGCCGAGATCGGCCCGCGCATGGCCGAGTTGAGCGGTTCCCGGCTGGCC
GCGCAGCAACAGATGGAAGGCCTCCTGGCGCCGCACCGGCCCAAGGAGCCCGCGTGGTTCCTGGCCACCG
TCGGCGTCTCGCCCGACCACCAGGGCAAGGGTCTGGGCAGCGCCGTCGTGCTCCCCGGAGTGGAGGCGGC
CGAGCGCGCCGGGGTGCCCGCCTTCCTGGAGACCTCCGCGCCCCGCAACCTCCCCTTCTACGAGCGGCTC
GGCTTCACCGTCACCGCCGACGTCGAGGTGCCCGAAGGACCGCGCACCTGGTGCATGACCCGCAAGCCCG
GTGCCTGACGCCCGCCCCACGACCCGCAGCGCCCGACCGAAAGGAGCGCACGACCCCATGCATCGGTACC
TTTAAGACCAATGACTTACAAGGCAGCTGTAGATCTTAGCCACTTTTTAAAAGAAAAGGGGGGACTGGAA
GGGCTAATTCACTCCCAACGAAGACAAGATCTGCTTTTTGCTTGTACTGGGTCTCTCTGGTTAGACCAGA
TCTGAGCCTGGGAGCTCTCTGGCTAACTAGGGAACCCACTGCTTAAGCCTCAATAAAGCTTGCCTTGAGT
GCTTCAAGTAGTGTGTGCCCGTCTGTTGTGTGACTCTGGTAACTAGAGATCCCTCAGACCCTTTTAGTCA
GTGTGGAAAATCTCTAGCAGTAGTAGTTCATGTCATCTTATTATTCAGTATTTATAACTTGCAAAGAAAT
GAATATCAGAGAGTGAGAGGAACTTGTTTATTGCAGCTTATAATGGTTACAAATAAAGCAATAGCATCAC
AAATTTCACAAATAAAGCATTTTTTTCACTGCATTCTAGTTGTGGTTTGTCCAAACTCATCAATGTATCT
TATCATGTCTGGCTCTAGCTATCCCGCCCCTAACTCCGCCCATCCCGCCCCTAACTCCGCCCAGTTCCGC
CCATTCTCCGCCCCATGGCTGACTAATTTTTTTTATTTATGCAGAGGCCGAGGCCGCCTCGGCCTCTGAG
CTATTCCAGAAGTAGTGAGGAGGCTTTTTTGGAGGCCTAGGGACGTACCCAATTCGCCCTATAGTGAGTC
GTATTACGCGCGCTCACTGGCCGTCGTTTTACAACGTCGTGACTGGGAAAACCCTGGCGTTACCCAACTT
AATCGCCTTGCAGCACATCCCCCTTTCGCCAGCTGGCGTAATAGCGAAGAGGCCCGCACCGATCGCCCTT
CCCAACAGTTGCGCAGCCTGAATGGCGAATGGG
[124 nt withheld, positions 2064-2187]
C
[91 nt withheld, positions 2189-2279]
A
[49 nt withheld, positions 2281-2329]
CCTTTGACGTTGGAGTCCACGTTCTTT
[37 nt withheld, positions 2357-2393]
ACCCTATCTCGGTCTATTCTTTTGATTTATAAGGGATTTTGCCGATTTCGGCCTATTGGTTAAAAAATGA
GCTGATTTAACAAAAATTTAACGCGAATTTTAACAAAATATTAACGCTTACAATTTAGGTGGCACTTTTC
GGGGAAATGTGCGCGGAACCCCTATTTGTTTATTTTTCTAAATACATTCAAATATGTATCCGCTCATGAG
ACAATAACCCTGATAAATGCTTCAATAATATTGAAAAAGGAAGAGTATGAGTATTCAACATTTCCGTGTC
GCCCTTATTCCCTTTTTTGCGGCATTTTGCCTTCCTGTTTTTGCTCACCCAGAAACGCTGGTGAAAGTAA
AAGATGCTGAAGATCAGTTGGGTGCACGAGTGGGTTACATCGAACTGGATCTCAACAGCGGTAAGATCCT
TGAGAGTTTTCGCCCCGAAGAACGTTTTCCAATGATGAGCACTTTTAAAGTTCTGCTATGTGGCGCGGTA
TTATCCCGTATTGACGCCGGGCAAGAGCAACTCGGTCGCCGCATACACTATTCTCAGAATGACTTGGTTG
AGTACTCACCAGTCACAGAAAAGCATCTTACGGATGGCATGACAGTAAGAGAATTATGCAGTGCTGCCAT
AACCATGAGTGATAACACTGCGGCCAACTTACTTCTGACAACGATCGGAGGACCGAAGGAGCTAACCGCT
TTTTTGCACAACATGGGGGATCATGTAACTCGCCTTGATCGTTGGGAACCGGAGCTGAATGAAGCCATAC
CAAACGACGAGCGTGACACCACGATGCCTGTAGCAATGGCAACAACGTTGCGCAAACTATTAACTGGCGA
ACTACTTACTCTAGCTTCCCGGCAACAATTAATAGACTGGATGGAGGCGGATAAAGTTGCAGGACCACTT
CTGCGCTCGGCCCTTCCGGCTGGCTGGTTTATTGCTGATAAATCTGGAGCCGGTGAGCGTGGGTCTCGCG
GTATCATTGCAGCACTGGGGCCAGATGGTAAGCCCTCCCGTATCGTAGTTATCTACACGACGGGGAGTCA
GGCAACTATGGATGAACGAAATAGACAGATCGCTGAGATAGGTGCCTCACTGATTAAGCATTGGTAACTG
TCAGACCAAGTTTACTCATATATACTTTAGATTGATTTAAAACTTCATTTTTAATTTAAAAGGATCTAGG
TGAAGATCCTTTTTGATAATCTCATGACCAAAATCCCTTAACGTGAGTTTTCGTTCCACTGAGCGTCAGA
CCCCGTAGAAAAGATCAAAGGATCTTCTTGAGATCCTTTTTTTCTGCGCGTAATCTGCTGCTTGCAAACA
AAAAAACCACCGCTACCAGCGGTGGTTTGTTTGCCGGATCAAGAGCTACCAACTCTTTTTCCGAAGGTAA
CTGGCTTCAGCAGAGCGCAGATACCAAATACTGTTCTTCTAGTGTAGCCGTAGTTAGGCCACCACTTCAA
GAACTCTGTAGCACCGCCTACATACCTCGCTCTGCTAATCCTGTTACCAGTGGCTGCTGCCAGTGGCGAT
AAGTCGTGTCTTACCGGGTTGGACTCAAGACGATAGTTACCGGATAAGGCGCAGCGGTCGGGCTGAACGG
GGGGTTCGTGCACACAGCCCAGCTTGGAGCGAACGACCTACACCGAACTGAGATACCTACAGCGTGAGCT
ATGAGAAAGCGCCACGCTTCCCGAAGGGAGAAAGGCGGACAGGTATCCGGTAAGCGGCAGGGTCGGAACA
GGAGAGCGCACGAGGGAGCTTCCAGGGGGAAACGCCTGGTATCTTTATAGTCCTGTCGGGTTTCGCCACC
TCTGACTTGAGCGTCGATTTTTGTGATGCTCGTCAGGGGGGCGGAGCCTATGGAAAAACGCCAGCAACGC
GGCCTTTTTACGGTTCCTGGCCTTTTGCTGGCCTTTTGCTCACATGTTCTTTCCTGCGTTATCCCCTGAT
TCTGTGGATAACCGTATTACCGCCTTTGAGTGAGCTGATACCGCTCGCCGCAGCCGAACGACCGAGCGCA
GCGAGTCAGTGAGCGAGGAAGCGGAAGAGCGCCCAATACGCAAACCGCCTCTCCCCGCGCGTTGGCCGAT
TCATTAATGCAGCTGGCACGACAGGTTTCCCGACTGGAAAGCGGGCAGTGAGCGCAACGCAATTAATGTG
AGTTAGCTCACTCATTAGGCACCCCAGGCTTTACACTTTATGCTTCCGGCTCGTATGTTGTGTGGAATTG
TGAGCGGATAACAATTTCACACAGGAAACAGCTATGACCATGATTACGCCAAGCGCGCAATTAACCCTCA
CTAAAGGGAACAAAAGCTGGAGCTGCAAGCTTAATGTAGTCTTATGCAATACTCTTGTAGTCTTGCAACA
TGGTAACGATGAGTTAGCAACATGCCTTACAAGGAGAGAAAAAGCACCGTGCATGCCGATTGGTGGAAGT
AAGGTGGTACGATCGTGCCTTATTAGGAAGGCAACAGACGGGTCTGACATGGATTGGACGAACCACTGAA
TTGCCGCATTGCAGAGATATTGTATTTAAGTGCCTAGCTCGATACATAAACGGGTCTCTCTGGTTAGACC
AGATCTGAGCCTGGGAGCTCTCTGGCTAACTAGGGAACCCACTGCTTAAGCCTCAATAAAGCTTGCCTTG
AGTGCTTCAAGTAGTGTGTGCCCGTCTGTTGTGTGACTCTGGTAACTAGAGATCCCTCAGACCCTTTTAG
TCAGTGTGGAAAATCTCTAGCAGTGGCGCCCGAACAGGGACTTGAAAGCGAAAGGGAAACCAGAGGAGCT
CTCTCGACGCAGGACTCGGCTTGCTGAAGCGCGCACGGCAAGAGGCGAGGGGCGGCGACTGGTGAGTACG
CCAAAAATTTTGACTAGCGGAGGCTAGAAGGAGAGAGATGGGTGCGAGAGCGTCAGTATTAAGCGGGGGA
GAATTAGATCGCGATGGGAAAAAATTCGGTTAAGGCCAGGGGGAAAGAAAAAATATAAATTAAAACATAT
AGTATGGGCAAGCAGGGAGCTAGAACGATTCGCAGTTAATCCTGGCCTGTTAGAAACATCAGAAGGCTGT
AGACAAATACTGGGACAGCTACAACCATCCCTTCAGACAGGATCAGAAGAACTTAGATCATTATATAATA
CAGTAGCAACCCTCTATTGTGTGCATCAAAGGATAGAGATAAAAGACACCAAGGAAGCTTTAGACAAGAT
AGAGGAAGAGCAAAACAAAAGTAAGACCACCGCACAGCAAGCGGCCGCTGATCTTCAGACCTGGAGGAGG
AGATATGAGGGACAATTGGAGAAGTGAATTATATAAATATAAAGTAGTAAAAATTGAACCATTAGGAGTA
GCACCCACCAAGGCAAAGAGAAGAGTGGTGCAGAGAGAAAAAAGAGCAGTGGGAATAGGAGCTTTGTTCC
TTGGGTTCTTGGGAGCAGCAGGAAGCACTATGGGCGCAGCGTCAATGACGCTGACGGTACAGGCCAGACA
ATTATTGTCTGGTATAGTGCAGCAGCAGAACAATTTGCTGAGGGCTATTGAGGCGCAACAGCATCTGTTG
CAACTCACAGTCTGGGGCATCAAGCAGCTCCAGGCAAGAATCCTGGCTGTGGAAAGATACCTAAAGGATC
AACAGCTCCTGGGGATTTGGGGTTGCTCTGGAAAACTCATTTGCACCACTGCTGTGCCTTGGAATGCTAG
TTGGAGTAATAAATCTCTGGAACAGATTTGGAATCACACGACCTGGATGGAGTGGGACAGAGAAATTAAC
AATTACACAAGCTTAATACACTCCTTAATTGAAGAATCGCAAAACCAGCAAGAAAAGAATGAACAAGAAT
TATTGGAATTAGATAAATGGGCAAGTTTGTGGAATTGGTTTAACATAACAAATTGGCTGTGGTATATAAA
ATTATTCATAATGATAGTAGGAGGCTTGGTAGGTTTAAGAATAGTTTTTGCTGTACTTTCTATAGTGAAT
AGAGTTAGGCAGGGATATTCACCATTATCGTTTCAGACCCACCTCCCAACCCCGAGGGGACCCGACAGGC
CCGAAGGAATAGAAGAAGAAGGTGGAGAGAGAGACAGAGACAGATCCATTCGATTAGTGAACGGATCTCG
ACGGTATCGATCACGAGACTAGCCTCGAGCGGCCGCCCCCTTCACCGAGGGCCTATTTCCCATGATTCCT
TCATATTTGCATATACGATACAAGGCTGTTAGAGAGATAATTGGAATTAATTTGACTGTAAACACAAAGA
TATTAGTACAAAATACGTGACGTAGAAAGTAATAATTTCTTGGGTAGTTTGCAGTTTTAAAATTATGTTT
TAAAATGGACTATCATATGCTTACCGTAACTTGAAAGTATTTCGATTTCTTGGCTTTATATATCTTGTGG
AAAGGACGAAACACCGGTGAATTCTCGACCTCGAGACAAATGGCAGTATTCATCCACAATTTTAAAAGAA
AAGGGGGGATTGGGGGGTACAGTGCAGGGGAAAGAATAGTAGACATAATAGCAACAGACATACAAACTAA
AGAATTACAAAAACAAATTACAAAAATTCAAAATTTTCGGGTTTATTACAGGGACAGCAGAGATCCACTT
TGGCCGCGGCTCGAGGGGG
