>Addgene plasmid #8453 | pLKO.1 puro | addgene partial sequence | sequence record 59134 | LKO1-5
ATTTCGATTTCTTGGCTTTATATATCTTGTGGAAAGGACGAAACACCGGTCCGCAGGTATGCACGCGTGA
ATTCTCGACCTCGAGACAAATGGCAGTATTCATCCACAATTTTAAAAGAAAAGGGGGGATTGGGGGGTAC
AGTGCAGGGGAAAGAATAGTAGACATAATAGCAACAGACATACAAACTAAAGAATTACAAAAACAAATTA
CAAAAATTCAAAATTTTCGGGTTTATTACAGGGACAGCAGAGATCCACTTTGGCCGCGGCTCGAGGGGGT
TGGGGTTGCGCCTTTTCCAAGGCAGCCCTGGGTTTGCGCAGGGACGCGGCTGCTCTGGGCGTGGTTCCGG
GAAACGCAGCGGCGCCGACCCTGGGTCTCGCACATTCTTCACGTCCGTTCGCAGCGTCACCCGGATCTTC
GCCGCTACCCTTGTGGGCCCCCCGGCGACGCTTCCTGCTCCGCCCCTAAGTCGGGAAGGTTCCTTGCGGT
TCGCGGCGTGCCGGACGTGACAAACGGAAGCCGCACGTCTCACTAGTACCCTCGCAGACGGACAGCGCCA
GGGAGCAATGGCAGCGCGCCGACCGCGATGGGCTGTGGCCAATAGCGGCTGCTCAGCAGGGCGCGCCGAG
AGCAGCGGCCGGGAAGGGGCGGTGCGGGAGGCGGGGTGTGGGGCGGTAGTGTGGGCCCTGTTCCTGCCCG
CGCGGTGTTCCGCATTCTGCAAGCCTCCGGAGCGCACGTCGGCAGTCGGCTCCCTCGTTGACCGAATCAC
CGACCTCTCTCCCCAGGGGGATCCACCGGAGCTTACCATGACCGAGTACAAGCCCACGGTGCGCCTCGCC
ACCCGCGACGACGTCCCCAGGGCCGTACGCACCCTCGCCGCCGCGTTCGCCGACTACCCCGCCACGCGCC
ACACCGTCGATC
