>Addgene plasmid #8453 | pLKO.1 puro | addgene partial sequence | sequence record 95098 | hPGK-F 5'-GTGTTCCGCATTCTGCAAG-3'
TCGGCAGTCGGCTCCCTCGTTGACCGAATCACCGACCTCTCTCCCCAGGGGGATCCACCGGAGCTTACCA
TGACCGAGTACAAGCCCACGGTGCGCCTCGCCACCCGCGACGACGTCCCCAGGGCCGTACGCACCCTCGC
CGCCGCGTTCGCCGACTACCCCGCCACGCGCCACACCGTCGATCCGGACCGCCACATCGAGCGGGTCACC
GAGCTGCAAGAACTCTTCCTCACGCGCGTCGGGCTCGACATCGGCAAGGTGTGGGTCGCGGACGACGGCG
CCGCGGTGGCGGTCTGGACCACGCCGGAGAGCGTCGAAGCGGGGGCGGTGTTCGCCGAGATCGGCCCGCG
CATGGCCGAGTTGAGCGGTTCCCGGCTGGCCGCGCAGCAACAGATGGAAGGCCTCCTGGCGCCGCACCGG
CCCAAGGAGCCCGCGTGGTTCCTGGCCACCGTCGGCGTCTCGCCCGACCACCAGGGCAAGGGTCTGGGCA
GCGCCGTCGTGCTCCCCGGAGTGGAGGCGGCCGAGCGCGCCGGGGTGCCCGCCTTCCTGGAGACCTCCGC
GCCCCGCAACCTCCCCTTCTACGAGCGGCTCGGCTTCACCGTCACCGCCGACGTCGAGGTGCCCGAAGGA
CCGCGCACCTGGTGCATGACCCGCAAGCCCGGTGCCTGACGCCCGCCCCACGACCCGCAGCGCCCGACCG
AAAGGAGCGCACGACCCCATGCATCGGTACCTTTAAGACCAATGACTTACAAGGCAGCTGTAGATCTTAG
CCACTTTTTAAAAGAAAAGGGGGGACTGGAAGGGCTAATTCACTCCCAACGAAGACAAGATCTGCTTTTT
GCTTGTACTGGGTCTCTCTGGTTAGACCAGATCTGAGCCTGGGAGCTCTCTGGCTAACTAGGGAACCCAC
TGCTTAAGCCTCAATAAAGCTTGCCTTGAGTGCTTCAAGTAGTGTGTGCCCGTCTGTTGTGTGACTCTGG
TAACTA
