>Addgene plasmid #8453 | pLKO.1 puro | addgene partial sequence | sequence record 124417 | LKO1_5 5'-GACTATCATATGCTTACCGT-3'
AAAGGACGAAACACCGGTCCGCAGGTATGCACGCGTGAATTCTCGACCTCGAGACAAATGGCAGTATTCA
TCCACAATTTTAAAAGAAAAGGGGGGATTGGGGGGTACAGTGCAGGGGAAAGAATAGTAGACATAATAGC
AACAGACATACAAACTAAAGAATTACAAAAACAAATTACAAAAATTCAAAATTTTCGGGTTTATTACAGG
GACAGCAGAGATCCACTTTGGCCGCGGCTCGAGGGGGTTGGGGTTGCGCCTTTTCCAAGGCAGCCCTGGG
TTTGCGCAGGGACGCGGCTGCTCTGGGCGTGGTTCCGGGAAACGCAGCGGCGCCGACCCTGGGTCTCGCA
CATTCTTCACGTCCGTTCGCAGCGTCACCCGGATCTTCGCCGCTACCCTTGTGGGCCCCCCGGCGACGCT
TCCTGCTCCGCCCCTAAGTCGGGAAGGTTCCTTGCGGTTCGCGGCGTGCCGGACGTGACAAACGGAAGCC
GCACGTCTCACTAGTACCCTCGCAGACGGACAGCGCCAGGGAGCAATGGCAGCGCGCCGACCGCGATGGG
CTGTGGCCAATAGCGGCTGCTCAGCAGGGCGCGCCGAGAGCAGCGGCCGGGAAGGGGCGGTGCGGGAGGC
GGGGTGTGGGGCGGTAGTGTGGGCCCTGTTCCTGCCCGCGCGGTGTTCCGCATTCTGCAAGCCTCCGGAG
CGCACGTCGGCAGTCGGCTCCCTCGTTGACCGAATCACCGACCTCTCTCCCCAGGGGGATCCACCGGAGC
TTACCATGACCGAGTACAAGCCCACGGTGCGCCTCGCCACCCGCGACGACGTCCCCAG
