>Addgene plasmid #8453 | pLKO.1 puro | addgene partial sequence | sequence record 158576 | O_PGK1b-R 5'-GAACGGACGTGAAGAATGTG-3'
CCGGAACCACGCCCAGAGCAGCCGCGTCCCTGCGCAAACCCAGGGCTGCCTTGGAAAAGGCGCAACCCCA
ACCCCCTCGAGCCGCGGCCAAAGTGGATCTCTGCTGTCCCTGTAATAAACCCGAAAATTTTGAATTTTTG
TAATTTGTTTTTGTAATTCTTTAGTTTGTATGTCTGTTGCTATTATGTCTACTATTCTTTCCCCTGCACT
GTACCCCCCAATCCCCCCTTTTCTTTTAAAATTGTGGATGAATACTGCCATTTGTCTCGAGGTCGAGAAT
TCACGCGTGCATACCTGCGGACCGGTGTTTCGTCCTTTCCACAAGATATATAAAGCCAAGAAATCGAAAT
ACTTTCAAGTTACGGTAAGCATATGATAGTCCATTTTAAAACATAATTTTAAAACTGCAAACTACCCAAG
AAATTATTACTTTCTACGTCACGTATTTTGTACTAATATCTTTGTGTTTACAGTCAAATTAATTCCAATT
ATCTCTCTAACAGCCTTGTATCGTATATGCAAATATGAAGGAATCATGGGAAATAGGCCCTCGGTGAAGG
GGGCGGCCGCTCGAGGCTAGTCTCGTGATCGATACCGTCGAGATCCGTTCACTAATCGAATGGATCTGTC
TCTGTCTCTCTCTCCACCTTCTTCTTCTATTCCTTCGGGCCTGTCGGGTCCCCTCGGGGTTGGGAGGTGG
GTCTGAAACGATAATGGTGAATATCCCTGCCTAACTCTATTCACTATAGAAAGTACAGCAAAAACTATTC
TTAAACCTACCAAGCCTCCTACTATCATTATGAATAATTTTATATACCACAGCCAATTTGTTATGTTAAA
CCAATTCCACAAACTTGCCCATTTATCTAATTCCAATAATTCTTGTTCATTCTTTTCTTGCTGGTTTTGC
GATTCTTCAATTAAGGAGTGTATTAAGCTTGTGTAATTGTT
