>Addgene plasmid #8453 | pLKO.1 puro Sequencing Result | analyzer sequence | sequence record 95097
CTGCGTTTCCCGGAACCACGCCCAGAGCAGCCGCGTCCCTGCGCAAACCCAGGGCTGCCTTGGAAAAGGC
GCAACCCCAACCCCCTCGAGCCGCGGCCAAAGTGGATCTCTGCTGTCCCTGTAATAAACCCGAAAATTTT
GAATTTTTGTAATTTGTTTTTGTAATTCTTTAGTTTGTATGTCTGTTGCTATTATGTCTACTATTCTTTC
CCCTGCACTGTACCCCCCAATCCCCCCTTTTCTTTTAAAATTGTGGATGAATACTGCCATTTGTCTCGAG
GTCGAGAATTCACGCGTGCATACCTGCGGACCGGTGTTTCGTCCTTTCCACAAGATATATAAAGCCAAGA
AATCGAAATACTTTCAAGTTACGGTAAGCATATGATAGTCCATTTTAAAACATAATTTTAAAACTGCAAA
CTACCCAAGAAATTATTACTTTCTACGTCACGTATTTTGTACTAATATCTTTGTGTTTACAGTCAAATTA
ATTCCAATTATCTCTCTAACAGCCTTGTATCGTATATGCAAATATGAAGGAATCATGGGAAATAGGCCCT
CGGTGAAGGGGGCGGCCGCTCGAGGCTAGTCTCGTGATCGATACCGTCGAGATCCGTTCACTAATCGAAT
GGATCTGTCTCTGTCTCTCTCTCCACCTTCTTCTTCTATTCCTTCGGGCCTGTCGGGTCCCCTCGGGGTT
GGGAGGTGGGTCTGAAACGATAATGGTGAATATCCCTGCCTAACTCTATTCACTATAGAAAGTACAGCAA
AAACTATTCTTAAACCTACCAAGCCTCCTACTATCATTATGAATAATTTTATATACCACAGCCAATTTGT
TATGTTAAACCAATTCCACAAACTTGCCCATTTATCTAATTCCAATAATTCTTGTTCATTCTTTTCTTGC
TGGTTTTGCGATTCTTCAATTAAGGAGTGTATTAAGCTTGTGTAATTGTTAATTTCTCTGTCCCACTCCA
TCCAGGTCGTGTGATTCCAAATCTGTTCCAGAGATTTATTACTCCAACTAGCATTCCAAGGCACA
