>Addgene plasmid #8453 | pLKO.1 puro Sequencing Result | analyzer sequence | sequence record 124416
GCCCACGGTGCGCCTCGCCACCCGCGACGACGTCCCCAGGGCCGTACGCACCCTCGCCGCCGCGTTCGCC
GACTACCCCGCCACGCGCCACACCGTCGATCCGGACCGCCACATCGAGCGGGTCACCGAGCTGCAAGAAC
TCTTCCTCACGCGCGTCGGGCTCGACATCGGCAAGGTGTGGGTCGCGGACGACGGCGCCGCGGTGGCGGT
CTGGACCACGCCGGAGAGCGTCGAAGCGGGGGCGGTGTTCGCCGAGATCGGCCCGCGCATGGCCGAGTTG
AGCGGTTCCCGGCTGGCCGCGCAGCAACAGATGGAAGGCCTCCTGGCGCCGCACCGGCCCAAGGAGCCCG
CGTGGTTCCTGGCCACCGTCGGCGTCTCGCCCGACCACCAGGGCAAGGGTCTGGGCAGCGCCGTCGTGCT
CCCCGGAGTGGAGGCGGCCGAGCGCGCCGGGGTGCCCGCCTTCCTGGAGACCTCCGCGCCCCGCAACCTC
CCCTTCTACGAGCGGCTCGGCTTCACCGTCACCGCCGACGTCGAGGTGCCCGAAGGACCGCGCACCTGGT
GCATGACCCGCAAGCCCGGTGCCTGACGCCCGCCCCACGACCCGCAGCGCCCGACCGAAAGGAGCGCACG
ACCCCATGCATCGGTACCTTTAAGACCAATGACTTACAAGGCAGCTGTA
